>Addgene plasmid #113778 | pTSHZ2.1.0-gDNA | depositor full sequence | sequence record 214739 | Full Sequence
TAGAGCTAGAAATAGCAAGTTAAAATAAGGCTAGTCCGTTATCAACTTGAAAAAGTGGCACCGAGTCGGT
GCTTTTTTGTTTTAGAGCTAGAAATAGCAAGTTAAAATAAGGCTAGTCCGTTTTTAGCGCGTGCGCCAAT
TCTGCAGACAAATGGCTCTAGAGGTACCCGTTACATAACTTACGGTAAATGGCCCGCCTGGCTGACCGCC
CAACGACCCCCGCCCATTGACGTCAATAGTAACGCCAATAGGGACTTTCCATTGACGTCAATGGGTGGAG
TATTTACGGTAAACTGCCCACTTGGCAGTACATCAAGTGTATCATATGCCAAGTACGCCCCCTATTGACG
TCAATGACGGTAAATGGCCCGCCTGGCATTGTGCCCAGTACATGACCTTATGGGACTTTCCTACTTGGCA
GTACATCTACGTATTAGTCATCGCTATTACCATGGTCGAGGTGAGCCCCACGTTCTGCTTCACTCTCCCC
ATCTCCCCCCCCTCCCCACCCCCAATTTTGTATTTATTTATTTTTTAATTATTTTGTGCAGCGATGGGGG
CGGGGGGGGGGGGGGGGCGCGCGCCAGGCGGGGCGGGGCGGGGCGAGGGGCGGGGCGGGGCGAGGCGGAG
AGGTGCGGCGGCAGCCAATCAGAGCGGCGCGCTCCGAAAGTTTCCTTTTATGGCGAGGCGGCGGCGGCGG
CGGCCCTATAAAAAGCGAAGCGCGCGGCGGGCGGGAGTCGCTGCGACGCTGCCTTCGCCCCGTGCCCCGC
TCCGCCGCCGCCTCGCGCCGCCCGCCCCGGCTCTGACTGACCGCGTTACTCCCACAGGTGAGCGGGCGGG
ACGGCCCTTCTCCTCCGGGCTGTAATTAGCTGAGCAAGAGGTAAGGGTTTAAGGGATGGTTGGTTGGTGG
GGTATTAATGTTTAATTACCTGGAGCACCTGCCTGAAATCACTTTTTTTCAGGTTGGACCGGTGCCACCA
TGGACTATAAGGACCACGACGGAGACTACAAGGATCATGATATTGATTACAAAGACGATGACGATAAGAT
GGCCCCAAAGAAGAAGCGGAAGGTCGGTATCCACGGAGTCCCAGCAGCCGACAAGAAGTACAGCATCGGC
CTGGACATCGGCACCAACTCTGTGGGCTGGGCCGTGATCACCGACGAGTACAAGGTGCCCAGCAAGAAAT
TCAAGGTGCTGGGCAACACCGACCGGCACAGCATCAAGAAGAACCTGATCGGAGCCCTGCTGTTCGACAG
CGGCGAAACAGCCGAGGCCACCCGGCTGAAGAGAACCGCCAGAAGAAGATACACCAGACGGAAGAACCGG
ATCTGCTATCTGCAAGAGATCTTCAGCAACGAGATGGCCAAGGTGGACGACAGCTTCTTCCACAGACTGG
AAGAGTCCTTCCTGGTGGAAGAGGATAAGAAGCACGAGCGGCACCCCATCTTCGGCAACATCGTGGACGA
GGTGGCCTACCACGAGAAGTACCCCACCATCTACCACCTGAGAAAGAAACTGGTGGACAGCACCGACAAG
GCCGACCTGCGGCTGATCTATCTGGCCCTGGCCCACATGATCAAGTTCCGGGGCCACTTCCTGATCGAGG
GCGACCTGAACCCCGACAACAGCGACGTGGACAAGCTGTTCATCCAGCTGGTGCAGACCTACAACCAGCT
GTTCGAGGAAAACCCCATCAACGCCAGCGGCGTGGACGCCAAGGCCATCCTGTCTGCCAGACTGAGCAAG
AGCAGACGGCTGGAAAATCTGATCGCCCAGCTGCCCGGCGAGAAGAAGAATGGCCTGTTCGGAAACCTGA
TTGCCCTGAGCCTGGGCCTGACCCCCAACTTCAAGAGCAACTTCGACCTGGCCGAGGATGCCAAACTGCA
GCTGAGCAAGGACACCTACGACGACGACCTGGACAACCTGCTGGCCCAGATCGGCGACCAGTACGCCGAC
CTGTTTCTGGCCGCCAAGAACCTGTCCGACGCCATCCTGCTGAGCGACATCCTGAGAGTGAACACCGAGA
TCACCAAGGCCCCCCTGAGCGCCTCTATGATCAAGAGATACGACGAGCACCACCAGGACCTGACCCTGCT
GAAAGCTCTCGTGCGGCAGCAGCTGCCTGAGAAGTACAAAGAGATTTTCTTCGACCAGAGCAAGAACGGC
TACGCCGGCTACATTGACGGCGGAGCCAGCCAGGAAGAGTTCTACAAGTTCATCAAGCCCATCCTGGAAA
AGATGGACGGCACCGAGGAACTGCTCGTGAAGCTGAACAGAGAGGACCTGCTGCGGAAGCAGCGGACCTT
CGACAACGGCAGCATCCCCCACCAGATCCACCTGGGAGAGCTGCACGCCATTCTGCGGCGGCAGGAAGAT
TTTTACCCATTCCTGAAGGACAACCGGGAAAAGATCGAGAAGATCCTGACCTTCCGCATCCCCTACTACG
TGGGCCCTCTGGCCAGGGGAAACAGCAGATTCGCCTGGATGACCAGAAAGAGCGAGGAAACCATCACCCC
CTGGAACTTCGAGGAAGTGGTGGACAAGGGCGCTTCCGCCCAGAGCTTCATCGAGCGGATGACCAACTTC
GATAAGAACCTGCCCAACGAGAAGGTGCTGCCCAAGCACAGCCTGCTGTACGAGTACTTCACCGTGTATA
ACGAGCTGACCAAAGTGAAATACGTGACCGAGGGAATGAGAAAGCCCGCCTTCCTGAGCGGCGAGCAGAA
AAAGGCCATCGTGGACCTGCTGTTCAAGACCAACCGGAAAGTGACCGTGAAGCAGCTGAAAGAGGACTAC
TTCAAGAAAATCGAGTGCTTCGACTCCGTGGAAATCTCCGGCGTGGAAGATCGGTTCAACGCCTCCCTGG
GCACATACCACGATCTGCTGAAAATTATCAAGGACAAGGACTTCCTGGACAATGAGGAAAACGAGGACAT
TCTGGAAGATATCGTGCTGACCCTGACACTGTTTGAGGACAGAGAGATGATCGAGGAACGGCTGAAAACC
TATGCCCACCTGTTCGACGACAAAGTGATGAAGCAGCTGAAGCGGCGGAGATACACCGGCTGGGGCAGGC
TGAGCCGGAAGCTGATCAACGGCATCCGGGACAAGCAGTCCGGCAAGACAATCCTGGATTTCCTGAAGTC
CGACGGCTTCGCCAACAGAAACTTCATGCAGCTGATCCACGACGACAGCCTGACCTTTAAAGAGGACATC
CAGAAAGCCCAGGTGTCCGGCCAGGGCGATAGCCTGCACGAGCACATTGCCAATCTGGCCGGCAGCCCCG
CCATTAAGAAGGGCATCCTGCAGACAGTGAAGGTGGTGGACGAGCTCGTGAAAGTGATGGGCCGGCACAA
GCCCGAGAACATCGTGATCGAAATGGCCAGAGAGAACCAGACCACCCAGAAGGGACAGAAGAACAGCCGC
GAGAGAATGAAGCGGATCGAAGAGGGCATCAAAGAGCTGGGCAGCCAGATCCTGAAAGAACACCCCGTGG
AAAACACCCAGCTGCAGAACGAGAAGCTGTACCTGTACTACCTGCAGAATGGGCGGGATATGTACGTGGA
CCAGGAACTGGACATCAACCGGCTGTCCGACTACGATGTGGACCATATCGTGCCTCAGAGCTTTCTGAAG
GACGACTCCATCGACAACAAGGTGCTGACCAGAAGCGACAAGAACCGGGGCAAGAGCGACAACGTGCCCT
CCGAAGAGGTCGTGAAGAAGATGAAGAACTACTGGCGGCAGCTGCTGAACGCCAAGCTGATTACCCAGAG
AAAGTTCGACAATCTGACCAAGGCCGAGAGAGGCGGCCTGAGCGAACTGGATAAGGCCGGCTTCATCAAG
AGACAGCTGGTGGAAACCCGGCAGATCACAAAGCACGTGGCACAGATCCTGGACTCCCGGATGAACACTA
AGTACGACGAGAATGACAAGCTGATCCGGGAAGTGAAAGTGATCACCCTGAAGTCCAAGCTGGTGTCCGA
TTTCCGGAAGGATTTCCAGTTTTACAAAGTGCGCGAGATCAACAACTACCACCACGCCCACGACGCCTAC
CTGAACGCCGTCGTGGGAACCGCCCTGATCAAAAAGTACCCTAAGCTGGAAAGCGAGTTCGTGTACGGCG
ACTACAAGGTGTACGACGTGCGGAAGATGATCGCCAAGAGCGAGCAGGAAATCGGCAAGGCTACCGCCAA
GTACTTCTTCTACAGCAACATCATGAACTTTTTCAAGACCGAGATTACCCTGGCCAACGGCGAGATCCGG
AAGCGGCCTCTGATCGAGACAAACGGCGAAACCGGGGAGATCGTGTGGGATAAGGGCCGGGATTTTGCCA
CCGTGCGGAAAGTGCTGAGCATGCCCCAAGTGAATATCGTGAAAAAGACCGAGGTGCAGACAGGCGGCTT
CAGCAAAGAGTCTATCCTGCCCAAGAGGAACAGCGATAAGCTGATCGCCAGAAAGAAGGACTGGGACCCT
AAGAAGTACGGCGGCTTCGACAGCCCCACCGTGGCCTATTCTGTGCTGGTGGTGGCCAAAGTGGAAAAGG
GCAAGTCCAAGAAACTGAAGAGTGTGAAAGAGCTGCTGGGGATCACCATCATGGAAAGAAGCAGCTTCGA
GAAGAATCCCATCGACTTTCTGGAAGCCAAGGGCTACAAAGAAGTGAAAAAGGACCTGATCATCAAGCTG
CCTAAGTACTCCCTGTTCGAGCTGGAAAACGGCCGGAAGAGAATGCTGGCCTCTGCCGGCGAACTGCAGA
AGGGAAACGAACTGGCCCTGCCCTCCAAATATGTGAACTTCCTGTACCTGGCCAGCCACTATGAGAAGCT
GAAGGGCTCCCCCGAGGATAATGAGCAGAAACAGCTGTTTGTGGAACAGCACAAGCACTACCTGGACGAG
ATCATCGAGCAGATCAGCGAGTTCTCCAAGAGAGTGATCCTGGCCGACGCTAATCTGGACAAAGTGCTGT
CCGCCTACAACAAGCACCGGGATAAGCCCATCAGAGAGCAGGCCGAGAATATCATCCACCTGTTTACCCT
GACCAATCTGGGAGCCCCTGCCGCCTTCAAGTACTTTGACACCACCATCGACCGGAAGAGGTACACCAGC
ACCAAAGAGGTGCTGGACGCCACCCTGATCCACCAGAGCATCACCGGCCTGTACGAGACACGGATCGACC
TGTCTCAGCTGGGAGGCGACAAAAGGCCGGCGGCCACGAAAAAGGCCGGCCAGGCAAAAAAGAAAAAGTA
AGAATTCCTAGAGCTCGCTGATCAGCCTCGACTGTGCCTTCTAGTTGCCAGCCATCTGTTGTTTGCCCCT
CCCCCGTGCCTTCCTTGACCCTGGAAGGTGCCACTCCCACTGTCCTTTCCTAATAAAATGAGGAAATTGC
ATCGCATTGTCTGAGTAGGTGTCATTCTATTCTGGGGGGTGGGGTGGGGCAGGACAGCAAGGGGGAGGAT
TGGGAAGAGAATAGCAGGCATGCTGGGGAGCGGCCGCAGGAACCCCTAGTGATGGAGTTGGCCACTCCCT
CTCTGCGCGCTCGCTCGCTCACTGAGGCCGGGCGACCAAAGGTCGCCCGACGCCCGGGCTTTGCCCGGGC
GGCCTCAGTGAGCGAGCGAGCGCGCAGCTGCCTGCAGGGGCGCCTGATGCGGTATTTTCTCCTTACGCAT
CTGTGCGGTATTTCACACCGCATA
[142 nt withheld, positions 5695-5836]
C
[141 nt withheld, positions 5838-5978]
CCTTTGACGTTGGAGTCCACGTTCTTT
[37 nt withheld, positions 6006-6042]
ACCCTATCTCGGGCTATTCTTTTGATTTATAAGGGATTTTGCCGATTTCGGCCTATTGGTTAAAAAATGA
GCTGATTTAACAAAAATTTAACGCGAATTTTAACAAAATATTAACGTTTACAATTTTATGGTGCACTCTC
AGTACAATCTGCTCTGATGCCGCATAGTTAAGCCAGCCCCGACACCCGCCAACACCCGCTGACGCGCCCT
GACGGGCTTGTCTGCTCCCGGCATCCGCTTACAGACAAGCTGTGACCGTCTCCGGGAGCTGCATGTGTCA
GAGGTTTTCACCGTCATCACCGAAACGCGCGAGACGAAAGGGCCTCGTGATACGCCTATTTTTATAGGTT
AATGTCATGATAATAATGGTTTCTTAGACGTCAGGTGGCACTTTTCGGGGAAATGTGCGCGGAACCCCTA
TTTGTTTATTTTTCTAAATACATTCAAATATGTATCCGCTCATGAGACAATAACCCTGATAAATGCTTCA
ATAATATTGAAAAAGGAAGAGTATGAGTATTCAACATTTCCGTGTCGCCCTTATTCCCTTTTTTGCGGCA
TTTTGCCTTCCTGTTTTTGCTCACCCAGAAACGCTGGTGAAAGTAAAAGATGCTGAAGATCAGTTGGGTG
CACGAGTGGGTTACATCGAACTGGATCTCAACAGCGGTAAGATCCTTGAGAGTTTTCGCCCCGAAGAACG
TTTTCCAATGATGAGCACTTTTAAAGTTCTGCTATGTGGCGCGGTATTATCCCGTATTGACGCCGGGCAA
GAGCAACTCGGTCGCCGCATACACTATTCTCAGAATGACTTGGTTGAGTACTCACCAGTCACAGAAAAGC
ATCTTACGGATGGCATGACAGTAAGAGAATTATGCAGTGCTGCCATAACCATGAGTGATAACACTGCGGC
CAACTTACTTCTGACAACGATCGGAGGACCGAAGGAGCTAACCGCTTTTTTGCACAACATGGGGGATCAT
GTAACTCGCCTTGATCGTTGGGAACCGGAGCTGAATGAAGCCATACCAAACGACGAGCGTGACACCACGA
TGCCTGTAGCAATGGCAACAACGTTGCGCAAACTATTAACTGGCGAACTACTTACTCTAGCTTCCCGGCA
ACAATTAATAGACTGGATGGAGGCGGATAAAGTTGCAGGACCACTTCTGCGCTCGGCCCTTCCGGCTGGC
TGGTTTATTGCTGATAAATCTGGAGCCGGTGAGCGTGGAAGCCGCGGTATCATTGCAGCACTGGGGCCAG
ATGGTAAGCCCTCCCGTATCGTAGTTATCTACACGACGGGGAGTCAGGCAACTATGGATGAACGAAATAG
ACAGATCGCTGAGATAGGTGCCTCACTGATTAAGCATTGGTAACTGTCAGACCAAGTTTACTCATATATA
CTTTAGATTGATTTAAAACTTCATTTTTAATTTAAAAGGATCTAGGTGAAGATCCTTTTTGATAATCTCA
TGACCAAAATCCCTTAACGTGAGTTTTCGTTCCACTGAGCGTCAGACCCCGTAGAAAAGATCAAAGGATC
TTCTTGAGATCCTTTTTTTCTGCGCGTAATCTGCTGCTTGCAAACAAAAAAACCACCGCTACCAGCGGTG
GTTTGTTTGCCGGATCAAGAGCTACCAACTCTTTTTCCGAAGGTAACTGGCTTCAGCAGAGCGCAGATAC
CAAATACTGTCCTTCTAGTGTAGCCGTAGTTAGGCCACCACTTCAAGAACTCTGTAGCACCGCCTACATA
CCTCGCTCTGCTAATCCTGTTACCAGTGGCTGCTGCCAGTGGCGATAAGTCGTGTCTTACCGGGTTGGAC
TCAAGACGATAGTTACCGGATAAGGCGCAGCGGTCGGGCTGAACGGGGGGTTCGTGCACACAGCCCAGCT
TGGAGCGAACGACCTACACCGAACTGAGATACCTACAGCGTGAGCTATGAGAAAGCGCCACGCTTCCCGA
AGGGAGAAAGGCGGACAGGTATCCGGTAAGCGGCAGGGTCGGAACAGGAGAGCGCACGAGGGAGCTTCCA
GGGGGAAACGCCTGGTATCTTTATAGTCCTGTCGGGTTTCGCCACCTCTGACTTGAGCGTCGATTTTTGT
GATGCTCGTCAGGGGGGCGGAGCCTATGGAAAAACGCCAGCAACGCGGCCTTTTTACGGTTCCTGGCCTT
TTGCTGGCCTTTTGCTCACATGTGAGGGCCTATTTCCCATGATTCCTTCATATTTGCATATACGATACAA
GGCTGTTAGAGAGATAATTGGAATTAATTTGACTGTAAACACAAAGATATTAGTACAAAATACGTGACGT
AGAAAGTAATAATTTCTTGGGTAGTTTGCAGTTTTAAAATTATGTTTTAAAATGGACTATCATATGCTTA
CCGTAACTTGAAAGTATTTCGATTTCTTGGCTTTATATATCTTGTGGAAAGGACGAAACACCGAAGAATA
GCTCTGCAGGTAGTTT
Features (pLannotate 1.2.2; 18 found; start..end, strand, type, name):
     79..122     +  misc_RNA       gRNA scaffold (fragment): guide RNA scaffold for the Streptococcus pyogenes CRISPR/Cas9 system
    169..454     +  enhancer       CMV enhancer: human cytomegalovirus immediate early enhancer; contains an 18-bp deletion relative to the standard CMV enhancer
    456..733     +  promoter       chicken β-actin promoter: No description available
    734..962     +  intron         hybrid intron: hybrid between chicken β-actin (CBA) and minute virus of mice (MMV) introns (Gray et al., 2011)
   1100..2701    +  CDS            Cas9(N): N-terminal portion of Streptococcus pyogenes Cas9 (Zetsche et al., 2015)
   2702..5200    +  CDS            Cas9(C): C-terminal portion of Streptococcus pyogenes Cas9 (Zetsche et al., 2015)
   5201..5248    +  CDS            nucleoplasmin NLS: bipartite nuclear localization signal from nucleoplasmin
   5282..5393    +  polyA_signal   bGH poly(A) signal: bovine growth hormone polyadenylation signal
   5498..5638    +  repeat_region  AAV2 ITR: inverted terminal repeat of adeno-associated virus serotype 2 inverted
   5643..5694    -  misc_feature   bom (fragment): basis of mobility region from pBR322
   5713..6093    +  rep_origin     M13 ori (sequence partly withheld): M13 bacteriophage origin of replication; arrow indicates direction of (+) strand synthesis
   6169..6218    -  misc_feature   bom (fragment): basis of mobility region from pBR322
   6320..6355    -  CDS            rop (fragment): Rop protein, which maintains plasmids at low copy number; rop
   6450..6554    +  promoter       AmpR promoter: bla
   6555..7415    +  CDS            AmpR: β-lactamase; bla; confers resistance to ampicillin, carbenicillin, and related antibiotics
   7586..8174    +  rep_origin     ori: high-copy-number ColE1/pMB1/pBR322/pUC origin of replication
   8236..8476    +  promoter       U6 promoter: RNA polymerase III promoter for human U6 snRNA
   8505..72      +  misc_RNA       gRNA scaffold (across the origin): guide RNA scaffold for the Streptococcus pyogenes CRISPR/Cas9 system
