>Addgene plasmid #113778 | pTSHZ2.1.0-gDNA | addgene full sequence | sequence record 230569 | Addgene NGS Result
TAGAGCTAGAAATAGCAAGTTAAAATAAGGCTAGTCCGTTATCAACTTGAAAAAGTGGCACCGAGTCGGT
GCTTTTTTGTTTTAGAGCTAGAAATAGCAAGTTAAAATAAGGCTAGTCCGTTTTTAGCGCGTGCGCCAAT
TCTGCAGACAAATGGCTCTAGAGGTACCCGTTACATAACTTACGGTAAATGGCCCGCCTGGCTGACCGCC
CAACGACCCCCGCCCATTGACGTCAATAGTAACGCCAATAGGGACTTTCCATTGACGTCAATGGGTGGAG
TATTTACGGTAAACTGCCCACTTGGCAGTACATCAAGTGTATCATATGCCAAGTACGCCCCCTATTGACG
TCAATGACGGTAAATGGCCCGCCTGGCATTGTGCCCAGTACATGACCTTATGGGACTTTCCTACTTGGCA
GTACATCTACGTATTAGTCATCGCTATTACCATGGTCGAGGTGAGCCCCACGTTCTGCTTCACTCTCCCC
ATCTCCCCCCCCTCCCCACCCCCAATTTTGTATTTATTTATTTTTTAATTATTTTGTGCAGCGATGGGGG
CGGGGGGGGGGGGGCGGGGCGGGGCGAGGCGGAGAGGTGCGGCGGCAGCCAATCAGAGCGGCGCGCTCCG
AAAGTTTCCTTTTATGGCGAGGCGGCGGCGGCGGCGGCCCTATAAAAAGCGAAGCGCGCGGCGGGCGGGA
GTCGCTGCGCGCTGCCTTCGCCCCGTGCCCCGCTCCGCCGCCGCCTCGCGCCGCCCGCCCCGGCTCTGAC
TGACCGCGTTACTCCCACAGGTGAGCGGGCGGGACGGCCCTTCTCCTCCGGGCTGTAATTAGCTGAGCAA
GAGGTAAGGGTTTAAGGGATGGTTGGTTGGTGGGGTATTAATGTTTAATTACCTGGAGCACCTGCCTGAA
ATCACTTTTTTTCAGGTTGGACCGGTGCCACCATGGACTATAAGGACCACGACGGAGACTACAAGGATCA
TGATATTGATTACAAAGACGATGACGATAAGATGGCCCCAAAGAAGAAGCGGAAGGTCGGTATCCACGGA
GTCCCAGCAGCCGACAAGAAGTACAGCATCGGCCTGGACATCGGCACCAACTCTGTGGGCTGGGCCGTGA
TCACCGACGAGTACAAGGTGCCCAGCAAGAAATTCAAGGTGCTGGGCAACACCGACCGGCACAGCATCAA
GAAGAACCTGATCGGAGCCCTGCTGTTCGACAGCGGCGAAACAGCCGAGGCCACCCGGCTGAAGAGAACC
GCCAGAAGAAGATACACCAGACGGAAGAACCGGATCTGCTATCTGCAAGAGATCTTCAGCAACGAGATGG
CCAAGGTGGACGACAGCTTCTTCCACAGACTGGAAGAGTCCTTCCTGGTGGAAGAGGATAAGAAGCACGA
GCGGCACCCCATCTTCGGCAACATCGTGGACGAGGTGGCCTACCACGAGAAGTACCCCACCATCTACCAC
CTGAGAAAGAAACTGGTGGACAGCACCGACAAGGCCGACCTGCGGCTGATCTATCTGGCCCTGGCCCACA
TGATCAAGTTCCGGGGCCACTTCCTGATCGAGGGCGACCTGAACCCCGACAACAGCGACGTGGACAAGCT
GTTCATCCAGCTGGTGCAGACCTACAACCAGCTGTTCGAGGAAAACCCCATCAACGCCAGCGGCGTGGAC
GCCAAGGCCATCCTGTCTGCCAGACTGAGCAAGAGCAGACGGCTGGAAAATCTGATCGCCCAGCTGCCCG
GCGAGAAGAAGAATGGCCTGTTCGGAAACCTGATTGCCCTGAGCCTGGGCCTGACCCCCAACTTCAAGAG
CAACTTCGACCTGGCCGAGGATGCCAAACTGCAGCTGAGCAAGGACACCTACGACGACGACCTGGACAAC
CTGCTGGCCCAGATCGGCGACCAGTACGCCGACCTGTTTCTGGCCGCCAAGAACCTGTCCGACGCCATCC
TGCTGAGCGACATCCTGAGAGTGAACACCGAGATCACCAAGGCCCCCCTGAGCGCCTCTATGATCAAGAG
ATACGACGAGCACCACCAGGACCTGACCCTGCTGAAAGCTCTCGTGCGGCAGCAGCTGCCTGAGAAGTAC
AAAGAGATTTTCTTCGACCAGAGCAAGAACGGCTACGCCGGCTACATTGACGGCGGAGCCAGCCAGGAAG
AGTTCTACAAGTTCATCAAGCCCATCCTGGAAAAGATGGACGGCACCGAGGAACTGCTCGTGAAGCTGAA
CAGAGAGGACCTGCTGCGGAAGCAGCGGACCTTCGACAACGGCAGCATCCCCCACCAGATCCACCTGGGA
GAGCTGCACGCCATTCTGCGGCGGCAGGAAGATTTTTACCCATTCCTGAAGGACAACCGGGAAAAGATCG
AGAAGATCCTGACCTTCCGCATCCCCTACTACGTGGGCCCTCTGGCCAGGGGAAACAGCAGATTCGCCTG
GATGACCAGAAAGAGCGAGGAAACCATCACCCCCTGGAACTTCGAGGAAGTGGTGGACAAGGGCGCTTCC
GCCCAGAGCTTCATCGAGCGGATGACCAACTTCGATAAGAACCTGCCCAACGAGAAGGTGCTGCCCAAGC
ACAGCCTGCTGTACGAGTACTTCACCGTGTATAACGAGCTGACCAAAGTGAAATACGTGACCGAGGGAAT
GAGAAAGCCCGCCTTCCTGAGCGGCGAGCAGAAAAAGGCCATCGTGGACCTGCTGTTCAAGACCAACCGG
AAAGTGACCGTGAAGCAGCTGAAAGAGGACTACTTCAAGAAAATCGAGTGCTTCGACTCCGTGGAAATCT
CCGGCGTGGAAGATCGGTTCAACGCCTCCCTGGGCACATACCACGATCTGCTGAAAATTATCAAGGACAA
GGACTTCCTGGACAATGAGGAAAACGAGGACATTCTGGAAGATATCGTGCTGACCCTGACACTGTTTGAG
GACAGAGAGATGATCGAGGAACGGCTGAAAACCTATGCCCACCTGTTCGACGACAAAGTGATGAAGCAGC
TGAAGCGGCGGAGATACACCGGCTGGGGCAGGCTGAGCCGGAAGCTGATCAACGGCATCCGGGACAAGCA
GTCCGGCAAGACAATCCTGGATTTCCTGAAGTCCGACGGCTTCGCCAACAGAAACTTCATGCAGCTGATC
CACGACGACAGCCTGACCTTTAAAGAGGACATCCAGAAAGCCCAGGTGTCCGGCCAGGGCGATAGCCTGC
ACGAGCACATTGCCAATCTGGCCGGCAGCCCCGCCATTAAGAAGGGCATCCTGCAGACAGTGAAGGTGGT
GGACGAGCTCGTGAAAGTGATGGGCCGGCACAAGCCCGAGAACATCGTGATCGAAATGGCCAGAGAGAAC
CAGACCACCCAGAAGGGACAGAAGAACAGCCGCGAGAGAATGAAGCGGATCGAAGAGGGCATCAAAGAGC
TGGGCAGCCAGATCCTGAAAGAACACCCCGTGGAAAACACCCAGCTGCAGAACGAGAAGCTGTACCTGTA
CTACCTGCAGAATGGGCGGGATATGTACGTGGACCAGGAACTGGACATCAACCGGCTGTCCGACTACGAT
GTGGACCATATCGTGCCTCAGAGCTTTCTGAAGGACGACTCCATCGACAACAAGGTGCTGACCAGAAGCG
ACAAGAACCGGGGCAAGAGCGACAACGTGCCCTCCGAAGAGGTCGTGAAGAAGATGAAGAACTACTGGCG
GCAGCTGCTGAACGCCAAGCTGATTACCCAGAGAAAGTTCGACAATCTGACCAAGGCCGAGAGAGGCGGC
CTGAGCGAACTGGATAAGGCCGGCTTCATCAAGAGACAGCTGGTGGAAACCCGGCAGATCACAAAGCACG
TGGCACAGATCCTGGACTCCCGGATGAACACTAAGTACGACGAGAATGACAAGCTGATCCGGGAAGTGAA
AGTGATCACCCTGAAGTCCAAGCTGGTGTCCGATTTCCGGAAGGATTTCCAGTTTTACAAAGTGCGCGAG
ATCAACAACTACCACCACGCCCACGACGCCTACCTGAACGCCGTCGTGGGAACCGCCCTGATCAAAAAGT
ACCCTAAGCTGGAAAGCGAGTTCGTGTACGGCGACTACAAGGTGTACGACGTGCGGAAGATGATCGCCAA
GAGCGAGCAGGAAATCGGCAAGGCTACCGCCAAGTACTTCTTCTACAGCAACATCATGAACTTTTTCAAG
ACCGAGATTACCCTGGCCAACGGCGAGATCCGGAAGCGGCCTCTGATCGAGACAAACGGCGAAACCGGGG
AGATCGTGTGGGATAAGGGCCGGGATTTTGCCACCGTGCGGAAAGTGCTGAGCATGCCCCAAGTGAATAT
CGTGAAAAAGACCGAGGTGCAGACAGGCGGCTTCAGCAAAGAGTCTATCCTGCCCAAGAGGAACAGCGAT
AAGCTGATCGCCAGAAAGAAGGACTGGGACCCTAAGAAGTACGGCGGCTTCGACAGCCCCACCGTGGCCT
ATTCTGTGCTGGTGGTGGCCAAAGTGGAAAAGGGCAAGTCCAAGAAACTGAAGAGTGTGAAAGAGCTGCT
GGGGATCACCATCATGGAAAGAAGCAGCTTCGAGAAGAATCCCATCGACTTTCTGGAAGCCAAGGGCTAC
AAAGAAGTGAAAAAGGACCTGATCATCAAGCTGCCTAAGTACTCCCTGTTCGAGCTGGAAAACGGCCGGA
AGAGAATGCTGGCCTCTGCCGGCGAACTGCAGAAGGGAAACGAACTGGCCCTGCCCTCCAAATATGTGAA
CTTCCTGTACCTGGCCAGCCACTATGAGAAGCTGAAGGGCTCCCCCGAGGATAATGAGCAGAAACAGCTG
TTTGTGGAACAGCACAAGCACTACCTGGACGAGATCATCGAGCAGATCAGCGAGTTCTCCAAGAGAGTGA
TCCTGGCCGACGCTAATCTGGACAAAGTGCTGTCCGCCTACAACAAGCACCGGGATAAGCCCATCAGAGA
GCAGGCCGAGAATATCATCCACCTGTTTACCCTGACCAATCTGGGAGCCCCTGCCGCCTTCAAGTACTTT
GACACCACCATCGACCGGAAGAGGTACACCAGCACCAAAGAGGTGCTGGACGCCACCCTGATCCACCAGA
GCATCACCGGCCTGTACGAGACACGGATCGACCTGTCTCAGCTGGGAGGCGACAAAAGGCCGGCGGCCAC
GAAAAAGGCCGGCCAGGCAAAAAAGAAAAAGTAAGAATTCCTAGAGCTCGCTGATCAGCCTCGACTGTGC
CTTCTAGTTGCCAGCCATCTGTTGTTTGCCCCTCCCCCGTGCCTTCCTTGACCCTGGAAGGTGCCACTCC
CACTGTCCTTTCCTAATAAAATGAGGAAATTGCATCGCATTGTCTGAGTAGGTGTCATTCTATTCTGGGG
GGTGGGGTGGGGCAGGACAGCAAGGGGGAGGATTGGGAAGAGAATAGCAGGCATGCTGGGGAGCGGCCGC
AGGAACCCCTAGTGATGGAGTTGGCCACTCCCTCTCTGCGCGCTCGCTCGCTCACTGAGGCCGGGCGACC
AAAGGTCGCCCGACGCCCGGGCTTTGCCCGGGCGGCCTCAGTGAGCGAGCGAGCGCGCAGCTGCCTGCAG
GGGCGCCTGATGCGGTATTTTCTCCTTACGCATCTGTGCGGTATTTCACACCGCATA
[95 nt withheld, positions 5658-5752]
T
[46 nt withheld, positions 5754-5799]
C
[141 nt withheld, positions 5801-5941]
CCTTTGACGTTGGAGTCCACGTTCTTT
[37 nt withheld, positions 5969-6005]
ACTCTATCTCGGGCTATTCTTTTGATTTATAAGGGATTTTGCCGATTTCGGTCTATTGGTTAAAAAATGA
GCTGATTTAACAAAAATTTAACGCGAATTTTAACAAAATATTAACGTTTACAATTTTATGGTGCACTCTC
AGTACAATCTGCTCTGATGCCGCATAGTTAAGCCAGCCCCGACACCCGCCAACACCCGCTGACGCGCCCT
GACGGGCTTGTCTGCTCCCGGCATCCGCTTACAGACAAGCTGTGACCGTCTCCGGGAGCTGCATGTGTCA
GAGGTTTTCACCGTCATCACCGAAACGCGCGAGACGAAAGGGCCTCGTGATACGCCTATTTTTATAGGTT
AATGTCATGATAATAATGGTTTCTTAGACGTCAGGTGGCACTTTTCGGGGAAATGTGCGCGGAACCCCTA
TTTGTTTATTTTTCTAAATACATTCAAATATGTATCCGCTCATGAGACAATAACCCTGATAAATGCTTCA
ATAATATTGAAAAAGGAAGAGTATGAGTATTCAACATTTCCGTGTCGCCCTTATTCCCTTTTTTGCGGCA
TTTTGCCTTCCTGTTTTTGCTCACCCAGAAACGCTGGTGAAAGTAAAAGATGCTGAAGATCAGTTGGGTG
CACGAGTGGGTTACATCGAACTGGATCTCAACAGCGGTAAGATCCTTGAGAGTTTTCGCCCCGAAGAACG
TTTTCCAATGATGAGCACTTTTAAAGTTCTGCTATGTGGCGCGGTATTATCCCGTATTGACGCCGGGCAA
GAGCAACTCGGTCGCCGCATACACTATTCTCAGAATGACTTGGTTGAGTACTCACCAGTCACAGAAAAGC
ATCTTACGGATGGCATGACAGTAAGAGAATTATGCAGTGCTGCCATAACCATGAGTGATAACACTGCGGC
CAACTTACTTCTGACAACGATCGGAGGACCGAAGGAGCTAACCGCTTTTTTGCACAACATGGGGGATCAT
GTAACTCGCCTTGATCGTTGGGAACCGGAGCTGAATGAAGCCATACCAAACGACGAGCGTGACACCACGA
TGCCTGTAGCAATGGCAACAACGTTGCGCAAACTATTAACTGGCGAACTACTTACTCTAGCTTCCCGGCA
ACAATTAATAGACTGGATGGAGGCGGATAAAGTTGCAGGACCACTTCTGCGCTCGGCCCTTCCGGCTGGC
TGGTTTATTGCTGATAAATCTGGAGCCGGTGAGCGTGGAAGCCGCGGTATCATTGCAGCACTGGGGCCAG
ATGGTAAGCCCTCCCGTATCGTAGTTATCTACACGACGGGGAGTCAGGCAACTATGGATGAACGAAATAG
ACAGATCGCTGAGATAGGTGCCTCACTGATTAAGCATTGGTAACTGTCAGACCAAGTTTACTCATATATA
CTTTAGATTGATTTAAAACTTCATTTTTAATTTAAAAGGATCTAGGTGAAGATCCTTTTTGATAATCTCA
TGACCAAAATCCCTTAACGTGAGTTTTCGTTCCACTGAGCGTCAGACCCCGTAGAAAAGATCAAAGGATC
TTCTTGAGATCCTTTTTTTCTGCGCGTAATCTGCTGCTTGCAAACAAAAAAACCACCGCTACCAGCGGTG
GTTTGTTTGCCGGATCAAGAGCTACCAACTCTTTTTCCGAAGGTAACTGGCTTCAGCAGAGCGCAGATAC
CAAATACTGTTCTTCTAGTGTAGCCGTAGTTAGGCCACCACTTCAAGAACTCTGTAGCACCGCCTACATA
CCTCGCTCTGCTAATCCTGTTACCAGTGGCTGCTGCCAGTGGCGATAAGTCGTGTCTTACCGGGTTGGAC
TCAAGACGATAGTTACCGGATAAGGCGCAGCGGTCGGGCTGAACGGGGGGTTCGTGCACACAGCCCAGCT
TGGAGCGAACGACCTACACCGAACTGAGATACCTACAGCGTGAGCTATGAGAAAGCGCCACGCTTCCCGA
AGGGAGAAAGGCGGACAGGTATCCGGTAAGCGGCAGGGTCGGAACAGGAGAGCGCACGAGGGAGCTTCCA
GGGGGAAACGCCTGGTATCTTTATAGTCCTGTCGGGTTTCGCCACCTCTGACTTGAGCGTCGATTTTTGT
GATGCTCGTCAGGGGGGCGGAGCCTATGGAAAAACGCCAGCAACGCGGCCTTTTTACGGTTCCTGGCCTT
TTGCTGGCCTTTTGCTCACATGTGAGGGCCTATTTCCCATGATTCCTTCATATTTGCATATACGATACAA
GGCTGTTAGAGAGATAATTGGAATTAATTTGACTGTAAACACAAAGATATTAGTACAAAATACGTGACGT
AGAAAGTAATAATTTCTTGGGTAGTTTGCAGTTTTAAAATTATGTTTTAAAATGGACTATCATATGCTTA
CCGTAACTTGAAAGTATTTCGATTTCTTGGCTTTATATATCTTGTGGAAAGGACGAAACACCGGAAGAAT
AGCTCTGCAGGTAGTTT
Features (pLannotate 1.2.2; 19 found; start..end, strand, type, name):
     79..122     +  misc_RNA       gRNA scaffold (fragment): guide RNA scaffold for the Streptococcus pyogenes CRISPR/Cas9 system
    169..454     +  enhancer       CMV enhancer: human cytomegalovirus immediate early enhancer; contains an 18-bp deletion relative to the standard CMV enhancer
    456..574     +  promoter       chicken β-actin promoter (fragment): No description available
    571..697     +  promoter       chicken β-actin promoter (fragment): No description available
    698..925     +  intron         hybrid intron: hybrid between chicken β-actin (CBA) and minute virus of mice (MMV) introns (Gray et al., 2011)
   1063..2664    +  CDS            Cas9(N): N-terminal portion of Streptococcus pyogenes Cas9 (Zetsche et al., 2015)
   2665..5163    +  CDS            Cas9(C): C-terminal portion of Streptococcus pyogenes Cas9 (Zetsche et al., 2015)
   5164..5211    +  CDS            nucleoplasmin NLS: bipartite nuclear localization signal from nucleoplasmin
   5245..5356    +  polyA_signal   bGH poly(A) signal: bovine growth hormone polyadenylation signal
   5461..5601    +  repeat_region  AAV2 ITR: inverted terminal repeat of adeno-associated virus serotype 2 inverted
   5606..5657    -  misc_feature   bom (fragment): basis of mobility region from pBR322
   5676..6131    +  rep_origin     f1 ori (sequence partly withheld): f1 bacteriophage origin of replication; arrow indicates direction of (+) strand synthesis
   6132..6181    -  misc_feature   bom (fragment): basis of mobility region from pBR322
   6283..6318    -  CDS            rop (fragment): Rop protein, which maintains plasmids at low copy number; rop
   6413..6517    +  promoter       AmpR promoter: bla
   6518..7378    +  CDS            AmpR: β-lactamase; bla; confers resistance to ampicillin, carbenicillin, and related antibiotics
   7549..8137    +  rep_origin     ori: high-copy-number ColE1/pMB1/pBR322/pUC origin of replication
   8199..8439    +  promoter       U6 promoter: RNA polymerase III promoter for human U6 snRNA
   8469..72      +  misc_RNA       gRNA scaffold (across the origin): guide RNA scaffold for the Streptococcus pyogenes CRISPR/Cas9 system
