[The description below was written by a language model from this plasmid's Addgene catalogue record and pLannotate feature annotations shown in this document.]
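Description:
pTSHZ2.1.0-gDNA is a mammalian CRISPR expression plasmid built on the pX330 backbone. It delivers both Streptococcus pyogenes Cas9 and a single guide RNA directed against the human transcription factor gene TSHZ2. It is propagated in E. coli as a high-copy plasmid through a ColE1/pUC-type origin and selected with ampicillin via the β-lactamase gene. An f1/M13 phage origin is also present, along with small annotated remnants of pBR322 bom and rop sequences. A single AAV2 inverted terminal repeat lies downstream of the Cas9 cassette; with only one ITR annotated, nothing in the record indicates AAV packaging as an intended use.

The plasmid carries two expression units. A human U6 RNA polymerase III promoter drives the guide RNA, which consists of a 20-nucleotide TSHZ2-targeting spacer fused to the S. pyogenes gRNA scaffold. The spacer was inserted between two BbsI sites that were destroyed during cloning. The depositor notes that the PAM listed with the target sequence is not part of the plasmid. Cas9 is expressed from a hybrid promoter made of the CMV enhancer, the chicken β-actin promoter and a hybrid CBA/MVM intron. The coding sequence is annotated as contiguous N- and C-terminal portions, ends in a nucleoplasmin nuclear localization signal and is followed by a bGH polyadenylation signal.

The two sequence records differ slightly in length (8,472 versus 8,508 nt). The difference appears to fall within the chicken β-actin promoter, which is annotated as two fragments in the sequencing-derived record. The depositor states that the plasmid is to be used with a companion construct, pTSHZ2-donor, which suggests Cas9 cleavage at TSHZ2 paired with donor-templated editing, though the record does not describe the intended modification.
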