Addgene plasmid #113778: pTSHZ2.1.0-gDNA
Purpose: CRISPR plasmid for expression of Cas9 and gRNA targeting human transcription factor TSHZ2
Depositing lab: Kevin White. Depositing organization: University of Chicago.
Backbone
  Vector backbone: pX330
  Backbone manufacturer: Zhang lab (Addgene plasmid ID: 42230)
  Vector type: Mammalian Expression, CRISPR
Growth in bacteria
  Bacterial resistance: Ampicillin, 100 μg/mL
  Growth temperature: 37°C
  Growth strain: DH5alpha
  Copy number: High Copy
Gene/Insert
  Gene/Insert name: TSHZ2
  gRNA/shRNA sequence: GAAGAATAGCTCTGCAGGTA TGG
  Species: H. sapiens (human)
  Entrez Gene: TSHZ2 (a.k.a. C20orf17, OVC10-2, TSH2, ZABC2, ZNF218)
  Cloning method: Restriction Enzyme; 5′ cloning site BbsI (destroyed during cloning); 3′ cloning site BbsI (destroyed during cloning)
  Sequencing primers: 5′ hU6-F (5'-GAGGGCCTATTTCCCATGATT-3')
Terms and licenses: Academic/Nonprofit Terms; Industry Terms: Not Available to Industry
Depositor comments: gRNA sequence listed includes 20 nucleotide target sequence, followed by the uncloned PAM sequence. The PAM sequence is not present in the plasmid. Use with plasmid pTSHZ2-donor
How to cite: pTSHZ2.1.0-gDNA was a gift from Kevin White (Addgene plasmid # 113778 ; http://n2t.net/addgene:113778 ; RRID:Addgene_113778)
